Addgene plasmid #194266: TDP-43 _CTD_5M→Y_IDR
Purpose: Expresses 6xHis-tagged C-terminal domain of TDP-43 with 5 Methionines to tyrosine
Depositing lab: Nicolas Fawzi. Depositing organization: Brown University. Publication: A synergy between site-specific and transient interactions drives the phase separation of a disordered, low-complexity domain. Mohanty P, Shenoy J, Rizuan A, Mercado-Ortiz JF, Fawzi NL, Mittal J. Proc Natl Acad Sci U S A. 2023 Aug 22;120(34):e2305625120. doi: 10.1073/pnas.2305625120. Epub 2023 Aug 14. PubMed 37579155.
Backbone
  Vector backbone: PJ411
  Backbone size w/o insert (bp): 4000
  Total vector size (bp): 4452
  Vector type: Bacterial Expression
Growth in bacteria
  Bacterial resistance: Kanamycin, 50 μg/mL
  Growth temperature: 37°C
  Growth strain: DH5alpha
  Copy number: High Copy
Gene/Insert
  Gene/Insert name: TDP-43
  Species: H. sapiens (human), Synthetic
  Insert size (bp): 444
  Mutation: M307Y, M311Y, M359Y, M405Y, M414Y mutations in TDP-43 CTD
  Entrez Gene: TARDBP (a.k.a. ALS10, TDP-43)
  Promoter: T7
  Tag / fusion protein: 6XHistag (N terminal on backbone)
  Cloning method: Unknown
  Sequencing primers: 5′ T7; 3′ T7
Terms and licenses: Academic/Nonprofit Terms; Industry Terms: Not Available to Industry
How to cite: TDP-43 _CTD_5M→Y_IDR was a gift from Nicolas Fawzi (Addgene plasmid # 194266 ; http://n2t.net/addgene:194266 ; RRID:Addgene_194266)
