[The description below was written by a language model from this plasmid's Addgene catalogue record and pLannotate feature annotations shown in this document.]
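Description:
TDP-43 _CTD_5M→Y_IDR is a bacterial expression plasmid built on the pJ411 backbone (about 4.45 kb in total) for producing a mutant form of the C-terminal domain of human TDP-43 (TARDBP) in E. coli. It replicates from a high-copy ColE1/pUC-type origin and is selected with kanamycin through an aph(3')-Ia aminoglycoside phosphotransferase gene, which the annotation places downstream of a fragment of the AmpR (bla) promoter. Fragments of the rrnB T1 and T2 terminators and a 5S rRNA element flank the functional modules and probably serve as transcriptional insulators in the synthetic backbone.

The expression cassette consists of a T7 promoter immediately followed by a lac operator, the TARDBP-derived coding region, and a T7 terminator. A lacI gene with its own promoter is carried on the plasmid, so the lac repressor holds transcription off until IPTG or lactose is added. Expression therefore needs a host that supplies T7 RNA polymerase, while the recorded DH5alpha strain serves for propagation. The insert, listed as human and synthetic, encodes the disordered, low-complexity C-terminal domain with five methionines replaced by tyrosine (M307Y, M311Y, M359Y, M405Y and M414Y). It is fused to an N-terminal 6xHis tag supplied by the backbone for affinity purification. The tag is not annotated separately, but the annotated coding region is somewhat longer than the stated 444 bp insert, consistent with extra N-terminal sequence.

The associated publication examines how site-specific and transient interactions together drive phase separation of a disordered low-complexity domain. This suggests the plasmid is used to make recombinant protein for testing how methionine-to-tyrosine substitutions affect that behaviour.
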