Features (pLannotate 1.2.2; 14 found; start..end, strand, type, name):
    527..1115    +  rep_origin     ori: high-copy-number ColE1/pMB1/pBR322/pUC origin of replication
   1340..1357    +  terminator     rrnB T2 terminator (fragment): transcription terminator T2 from the E. coli rrnB gene
   1382..1401    -  CDS            lacZα (fragment): LacZα fragment of β-galactosidase; lacZ fragment
   1865..1883    +  promoter       T7 promoter: promoter for bacteriophage T7 RNA polymerase
   1884..1908    +  protein_bind   lac operator: The lac repressor binds to the lac operator to inhibit transcription in E. coli. This inhibition can be relieved by adding lactose or isopropyl-β-D-thiogalactopyranoside (IPTG). lac repressor encoded by lacI
   1948..2454    +  CDS            TARDBP (fragment): TADBP_HUMAN - Also known as TDP43. Experimental evidence at protein level: Swiss-Prot protein existence level 1. RNA-binding protein that is involved in various steps of RNA biogenesis and processing (PubMed:23519609). Preferentially binds, via its two RNA recognition motifs RRM1 and RRM2, to GU-repeats on RNA molecules predominantly localized within long introns and in the 3'UTR of mRNAs (PubMed:23519609, PubMed:24240615, PubMed:24464995). In turn, regulates the splicing of many non-coding and protein-coding RNAs including proteins involved in neuronal survival, as well as mRNAs that encode p
   2471..2518    +  terminator     T7 terminator: transcription terminator for bacteriophage T7 RNA polymerase
   2578..2618    -  terminator     rrnB T1 terminator (fragment): transcription terminator T1 from the E. coli rrnB gene
   2620..2735    -  ncRNA          5S rRNA: Accession: RF00001 - 5S ribosomal RNA
   2766..2790    +  CDS            KanR (fragment): aminoglycoside phosphotransferase; aph(3')-Ia; confers resistance to kanamycin in bacteria or G418 (Geneticin®) in eukaryotes
   2820..2916    +  promoter       AmpR promoter (fragment): bla
   2919..3728    +  CDS            KanR: aminoglycoside phosphotransferase; aph(3')-Ia; confers resistance to kanamycin in bacteria or G418 (Geneticin®) in eukaryotes
   3737..3810    +  promoter       lacI promoter (fragment): lacI
   3811..438     +  CDS            lacI (across the origin): LACI_ECOLI - Experimental evidence at protein level: Swiss-Prot protein existence level 1. Repressor of the lactose operon. Binds allolactose as an inducer. From Escherichia coli (strain K12).
>Addgene plasmid #194266 | TDP-43 _CTD_5M→Y_IDR | addgene full sequence | sequence record 381056 | Addgene NGS Result
GAACGGGAAGGCGACTGGAGTGCCATGTCCGGTTTTCAACAAACCATGCAAATGCTGAATGAGGGCATCG
TTCCCACTGCGATGCTGGTTGCCAACGATCAGATGGCGCTGGGCGCAATGCGCGCCATTACCGAGTCCGG
GCTGCGCGTTGGTGCGGATATCTCGGTAGTGGGATACGACGATACCGAAGATAGCTCATGTTATATCCCG
CCGTTAACCACCATCAAACAGGATTTTCGCCTGCTGGGGCAAACCAGCGTGGACCGCTTGCTGCAACTCT
CTCAGGGCCAGGCGGTGAAGGGCAATCAGCTGTTGCCAGTCTCACTGGTGAAAAGAAAAACCACCCTGGC
GCCCAATACGCAAACCGCCTCTCCCCGCGCGTTGGCCGATTCATTAATGCAGCTGGCACGACAGGTTTCC
CGACTGGAAAGCGGGCAGTGACTCATGACCAAAATCCCTTAACGTGAGTTACGCGCGCGTCGTTCCACTG
AGCGTCAGACCCCGTAGAAAAGATCAAAGGATCTTCTTGAGATCCTTTTTTTCTGCGCGTAATCTGCTGC
TTGCAAACAAAAAAACCACCGCTACCAGCGGTGGTTTGTTTGCCGGATCAAGAGCTACCAACTCTTTTTC
CGAAGGTAACTGGCTTCAGCAGAGCGCAGATACCAAATACTGTTCTTCTAGTGTAGCCGTAGTTAGCCCA
CCACTTCAAGAACTCTGTAGCACCGCCTACATACCTCGCTCTGCTAATCCTGTTACCAGTGGCTGCTGCC
AGTGGCGATAAGTCGTGTCTTACCGGGTTGGACTCAAGACGATAGTTACCGGATAAGGCGCAGCGGTCGG
GCTGAACGGGGGGTTCGTGCACACAGCCCAGCTTGGAGCGAACGACCTACACCGAACTGAGATACCTACA
GCGTGAGCTATGAGAAAGCGCCACGCTTCCCGAAGGGAGAAAGGCGGACAGGTATCCGGTAAGCGGCAGG
GTCGGAACAGGAGAGCGCACGAGGGAGCTTCCAGGGGGAAACGCCTGGTATCTTTATAGTCCTGTCGGGT
TTCGCCACCTCTGACTTGAGCGTCGATTTTTGTGATGCTCGTCAGGGGGGCGGAGCCTATGGAAAAACGC
CAGCAACGCGGCCTTTTTACGGTTCCTGGCCTTTTGCTGGCCTTTTGCTCACATGTTCTTTCCTGCGTTA
TCCCCTGATTCTGTGGATAACCGTATTACCGCCTTTGAGTGAGCTGATACCGCTCGCCGCAGCCGAACGA
CCGAGCGCAGCGAGTCAGTGAGCGAGGAAGCGGAAGGCGAGAGTAGGGAACTGCCAGGCATCAAACTAAG
CAGAAGGCCCCTGACGGATGGCCTTTTTGCGTTTCTACAAACTCTTTCTGTGTTGTAAAACGACGGCCAG
TCTTAAGCTCGGGCCCCCTGGGCGGTTCTGATAACGAGTAATCGTTAATCCGCAAATAACGTAAAAACCC
GCTTCGGCGGGTTTTTTTATGGGGGGAGTTTAGGGAAAGAGCATTTGTCAGAATATTTAAGGGCGCCTGT
CACTTTGCTTGATATATGAGAATTATTTAACCTTATAAATGAGAAAAAAGCAACGCACTTTAAATAAGAT
ACGTTGCTTTTTCGATTGATGAACACCTATAATTAAACTATTCATCTATTATTTATGATTTTTTGTATAT
ACAATATTTCTAGTTTGTTAAAGAGAATTAAGAAAATAAATCTCGAAAATAATAAAGGGAAAATCAGTTT
TTGATATCAAAATTATACATGTCAACGATAATACAAAATATAATACAAACTATAAGATGTTATCAGTATT
TATTATGCATTTAGAATAAATTTTGTGTCGCCCTTCCGCGAAATTAATACGACTCACTATAGGGGAATTG
TGAGCGGATAACAATTCCCCTCTAGAAATAATTTTGTTTAACTTTTGAAGGAGATATACCATGGGCAGCG
ACAAGATCCACCATCACCACCATCACGAAAATCTGTACTTTCAAGGTCATATGAACCGTCAGCTGGAGCG
TAGCGGTCGTTTCGGTGGCAACCCGGGTGGCTTCGGCAACCAAGGTGGCTTTGGTAACAGCCGTGGTGGC
GGTGCGGGTCTGGGTAACAACCAGGGTAGCAACTACGGCGGTGGCTATAACTTCGGTGCGTTTAGCATTA
ACCCGGCGATGATGGCGGCGGCGCAGGCGGCGCTGCAAAGCAGCTGGGGCATGATGGGTATGCTGGCGAG
CCAGCAAAACCAAAGCGGCCCGAGCGGTAACAACCAGAACCAAGGCAACTACCAGCGTGAACCGAACCAA
GCGTTTGGTAGCGGCAACAACAGCTATAGCGGCAGCAACAGCGGTGCGGCGATTGGTTGGGGCAGCGCGA
GCAACGCGGGTAGCGGTAGCGGTTTTAACGGTGGCTTTGGTAGCAGCTACGACAGCAAGAGCAGCGGCTG
GGGTTATTAACTCGAGCCCCCTAGCATAACCCCTTGGGGCCTCTAAACGGGTCTTGAGGGGTTTTTTGCC
CCTGAGACGCGTCAATCGAGTTCGTACCTAAGGGCGACACCCCCTAATTAGCCCGGGCGAAAGGCCCAGT
CTTTCGACTGAGCCTTTCGTTTTATTTGATGCCTGGCAGTTCCCTACTCTCGCATGGGGAGTCCCCACAC
TACCATCGGCGCTACGGCGTTTCACTTCTGAGTTCGGCATGGGGTCAGGTGGGACCACCGCGCTACTGCC
GCCAGGCAAACAAGGGGTGTTATGAGCCATATTCAGGTATAAATGGGCTCGCGATAATGTTCAGAATTGG
TTAATTGGTTGTAACACTGACCCCTATTTGTTTATTTTTCTAAATACATTCAAATATGTATCCGCTCATG
AGACAATAACCCTGATAAATGCTTCAATAATATTGAAAAAGGAAGAATATGAGCCATATTCAACGGGAAA
CGTCGAGGCCGCGATTAAATTCCAACATGGATGCTGATTTATATGGGTATAAATGGGCTCGCGATAATGT
CGGGCAATCAGGTGCGACAATCTATCGCTTGTATGGGAAGCCCGATGCGCCAGAGTTGTTTCTGAAACAT
GGCAAAGGTAGCGTTGCCAATGATGTTACAGATGAGATGGTCAGACTAAACTGGCTGACGGAATTTATGC
CACTTCCGACCATCAAGCATTTTATCCGTACTCCTGATGATGCATGGTTACTCACCACTGCGATCCCCGG
AAAAACAGCGTTCCAGGTATTAGAAGAATATCCTGATTCAGGTGAAAATATTGTTGATGCGCTGGCAGTG
TTCCTGCGCCGGTTGCACTCGATTCCTGTTTGTAATTGTCCTTTTAACAGCGATCGCGTATTTCGCCTCG
CTCAGGCGCAATCACGAATGAATAACGGTTTGGTTGATGCGAGTGATTTTGATGACGAGCGTAATGGCTG
GCCTGTTGAACAAGTCTGGAAAGAAATGCATAAACTTTTGCCATTCTCACCGGATTCAGTCGTCACTCAT
GGTGATTTCTCACTTGATAACCTTATTTTTGACGAGGGGAAATTAATAGGTTGTATTGATGTTGGACGAG
TCGGAATCGCAGACCGATACCAGGATCTTGCCATCCTATGGAACTGCCTCGGTGAGTTTTCTCCTTCATT
ACAGAAACGGCTTTTTCAAAAATATGGTATTGATAATCCTGATATGAATAAATTGCAATTTCATTTGATG
CTCGATGAGTTTTTCTAAGCGGCGCGCCATCGAATGGCGCAAAACCTTTCGCGGTATGGCATGATAGCGC
CCGGAAGAGAGTCAATTCAGGGTGGTGAATATGAAACCAGTAACGTTATACGATGTCGCAGAGTATGCCG
GTGTCTCTTATCAGACCGTTTCCCGCGTGGTGAACCAGGCCAGCCACGTTTCTGCGAAAACGCGGGAAAA
AGTGGAAGCGGCGATGGCGGAGCTGAATTACATTCCCAACCGCGTGGCACAACAACTGGCGGGCAAACAG
TCGTTGCTGATTGGCGTTGCCACCTCCAGTCTGGCCCTGCACGCGCCGTCGCAAATTGTCGCGGCGATTA
AATCTCGCGCCGATCAACTGGGTGCCAGCGTGGTGGTGTCGATGGTAGAACGAAGCGGCGTCGAAGCCTG
TAAAGCGGCGGTGCACAATCTTCTCGCGCAACGCGTCAGTGGGCTGATCATTAACTATCCGCTGGATGAC
CAGGATGCCATTGCTGTGGAAGCTGCCTGCACTAATGTTCCGGCGTTATTTCTTGATGTCTCTGACCAGA
CACCCATCAACAGTATTATTTTCTCCCATGAGGACGGTACGCGACTGGGCGTGGAGCATCTGGTCGCATT
GGGTCACCAGCAAATCGCGCTGTTAGCGGGCCCATTAAGTTCTGTCTCGGCGCGTCTGCGTCTGGCTGGC
TGGCATAAATATCTCACTCGCAATCAAATTCAGCCGATAGCG
